Addgene plasmid #144202: TFORF1952
Purpose: Lentiviral vector for overexpressing transcription factor ORFs with unique 24-bp barcodes. Barcodes facilitate identification of transcription factors in pooled screens.
Depositing lab: Feng Zhang. Depositing organization: Broad Institute. Publication: A transcription factor atlas of directed differentiation. Joung J, Ma S, Tay T, Geiger-Schuller KR, Kirchgatterer PC, Verdine VK, Guo B, Arias-Garcia MA, Allen WE, Singh A, Kuksenko O, Abudayyeh OO, Gootenberg JS, Fu Z, Macrae RK, Buenrostro JD, Regev A, Zhang F. Cell. 2023 Jan 5;186(1):209-229.e26. doi: 10.1016/j.cell.2022.11.026. PubMed 36608654.
Backbone
  Vector backbone: pLX_TRC317
  Backbone manufacturer: Broad Institute Genetic Perturbation Platform
  Backbone size w/o insert (bp): 8264
  Vector type: Mammalian Expression, Lentiviral
  Selectable markers: Puromycin
Growth in bacteria
  Bacterial resistance: Ampicillin, 100 μg/mL
  Growth temperature: 37°C
  Growth strain: NEB Stable
  Copy number: High Copy
Gene/Insert
  Gene/Insert name: MIER3
  Species: H. sapiens (human)
  Insert size (bp): 1754
  Entrez Gene: MIER3 (a.k.a. FLJ35954, DKFZp781G1119, DKFZp781I1119, DKFZp686L09111)
  Promoter: EF1a
  Cloning method: Unknown
  Sequencing primers: 5′ GGGTGGAGACTGAAGTTAGGCCAG; 3′ CACATAGCGTAAAAGGAGCAACATAG
Terms and licenses: Academic/Nonprofit Terms; Industry Terms: Not Available to Industry
Depositor comments: NM_001297599,ENST00000381199 . The transcription factor ORF portion of this plasmid was synthesized by Genewiz. Please test multiple small colonies in case of plasmid recombination. To make this collection available in a timely manner, a portion of this collection was not fully sequenced by Addgene. If an Addgene verified full plasmid sequence is not available, please contact us prior to placing an order to request the full sequence.
How to cite: TFORF1952 was a gift from Feng Zhang (Addgene plasmid # 144202 ; http://n2t.net/addgene:144202 ; RRID:Addgene_144202)
