[The description below was written by a language model from this plasmid's Addgene catalogue record and pLannotate feature annotations shown in this document.]
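Description:
TFORF1952 is a lentiviral mammalian expression plasmid built on the pLX_TRC317 backbone, one member of a barcoded library of human transcription factor open reading frames. It carries human MIER3, which the annotation describes as a transcriptional repressor, under the strong constitutive EF-1α promoter. The sequenced record is about 10 kb, consistent with the stated backbone and insert sizes. In E. coli the plasmid is maintained at high copy through a ColE1/pUC-type origin with ampicillin selection via β-lactamase. An f1 origin and remnants of lac and T7/T3 cloning-vector sequence are also present. The depositor notes that the plasmid may recombine during propagation, as is common for LTR-containing vectors.

The viral portion follows a third-generation, self-inactivating design. An RSV promoter drives a truncated HIV-1 5' LTR, followed by the Ψ packaging signal with a gag fragment, the Rev response element for Rev-dependent nuclear export of the genomic RNA, and a cPPT/CTS. The ΔU3 3' LTR silences LTR promoter activity after integration. Within the transfer cassette, an SV40 early promoter expresses puromycin N-acetyltransferase for selecting transduced cells, upstream of the EF-1α–MIER3 unit. A WPRE downstream of the ORF enhances transcript stability and expression, and an SV40 polyadenylation signal lies beyond the 3' LTR.

According to the record, each ORF in the collection is paired with a unique 24-bp barcode, although the feature table does not annotate it separately. The barcode allows the overexpressed factor to be identified by sequencing in pooled screens, such as the directed-differentiation screens for which the library was made.
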