Features (pLannotate 1.2.2; 31 found; start..end, strand, type, name):
      5..231     +  promoter       RSV promoter: Rous sarcoma virus enhancer/promoter
    232..412     +  LTR            5' LTR (truncated): truncated 5' long terminal repeat (LTR) from HIV-1
    459..584     +  misc_feature   HIV-1 Ψ: packaging signal of human immunodeficiency virus type 1
    568..931     +  CDS            HIV-1 gag (fragment): gag protein from human immunodeficiency virus 1; gag
   1077..1310    +  misc_feature   RRE: The Rev response element (RRE) of HIV-1 allows for Rev-dependent mRNA export from the nucleus to the cytoplasm.
   1687..1713    +  CDS            Rev (fragment): human immunodeficiency virus 1 (HIV-1) Rev protein; rev; enhances nuclear export of unspliced and incompletely spliced viral mRNAs
   1720..1743    +  promoter       SV40 promoter (fragment): SV40 early promoter
   1744..1815    +  promoter       SV40 promoter (fragment): SV40 enhancer and early promoter
   1839..1974    +  rep_origin     SV40 ori: SV40 origin of replication
   2020..2616    +  CDS            PuroR (fragment): puromycin N-acetyltransferase; pac from Streptomyces; confers resistance to puromycin
   2665..2782    +  misc_feature   cPPT/CTS: central polypurine tract and central termination sequence of HIV-1
   2847..2913    +  CDS            small t antigen (fragment): SV40 (simian virus 40) small t antigen
   2920..4098    +  promoter       EF-1α promoter: strong constitutive promoter for human elongation factor EF-1α
   4115..5764    +  CDS            MIER3: MIER3_HUMAN - Experimental evidence at protein level: Swiss-Prot protein existence level 1. Transcriptional repressor. From Homo sapiens (Human).
   5780..5833    +  promoter       U6 promoter (fragment): RNA polymerase III promoter for human U6 snRNA
   5875..6463    +  misc_feature   WPRE: woodchuck hepatitis virus posttranscriptional regulatory element
   6514..6533    +  misc_feature   cPPT/CTS (fragment): central polypurine tract and central termination sequence of HIV-1
   6535..6768    +  LTR            3' LTR (ΔU3): self-inactivating 3' long terminal repeat (LTR) from HIV-1
   6846..6967    +  polyA_signal   SV40 poly(A) signal: SV40 polyadenylation signal
   7007..7142    +  rep_origin     SV40 ori: SV40 origin of replication
   7163..7181    -  promoter       T7 promoter: promoter for bacteriophage T7 RNA polymerase
   7189..7344    +  CDS            lacZα (fragment): LacZα fragment of β-galactosidase; lacZ fragment
   7349..7777    +  rep_origin     f1 ori (sequence partly withheld): f1 bacteriophage origin of replication; arrow indicates direction of (+) strand synthesis
   7830..7934    +  promoter       AmpR promoter: bla
   7935..8795    +  CDS            AmpR: β-lactamase; bla; confers resistance to ampicillin, carbenicillin, and related antibiotics
   8966..9554    +  rep_origin     ori: high-copy-number ColE1/pMB1/pBR322/pUC origin of replication
   9737..9829    +  CDS            lacI (fragment): lac repressor; lacI; The lac repressor binds to the lac operator to inhibit transcription in E. coli. This inhibition can be relieved by adding lactose or isopropyl-β-D-thiogalactopyranoside (IPTG).
   9842..9863    +  protein_bind   CAP binding site: CAP binding activates transcription in the presence of cAMP. E. coli catabolite activator protein
   9878..9908    +  promoter       lac promoter: promoter for the E. coli lac operon
   9916..9932    +  protein_bind   lac operator: The lac repressor binds to the lac operator to inhibit transcription in E. coli. This inhibition can be relieved by adding lactose or isopropyl-β-D-thiogalactopyranoside (IPTG). lac repressor encoded by lacI
   9977..9995    +  promoter       T3 promoter: promoter for bacteriophage T3 RNA polymerase
>Addgene plasmid #144202 | TFORF1952 | addgene full sequence | sequence record 404083 | Addgene NGS Result
TTAATGTAGTCTTATGCAATACTCTTGTAGTCTTGCAACATGGTAACGATGAGTTAGCAACATGCCTTAC
AAGGAGAGAAAAAGCACCGTGCATGCCGATTGGTGGAAGTAAGGTGGTACGATCGTGCCTTATTAGGAAG
GCAACAGACGGGTCTGACATGGATTGGACGAACCACTGAATTGCCGCATTGCAGAGATATTGTATTTAAG
TGCCTAGCTCGATACATAAACGGGTCTCTCTGGTTAGACCAGATCTGAGCCTGGGAGCTCTCTGGCTAAC
TAGGGAACCCACTGCTTAAGCCTCAATAAAGCTTGCCTTGAGTGCTTCAAGTAGTGTGTGCCCGTCTGTT
GTGTGACTCTGGTAACTAGAGATCCCTCAGACCCTTTTAGTCAGTGTGGAAAATCTCTAGCAGTGGCGCC
CGAACAGGGACTTGAAAGCGAAAGGGAAACCAGAGGAGCTCTCTCGACGCAGGACTCGGCTTGCTGAAGC
GCGCACGGCAAGAGGCGAGGGGCGGCGACTGGTGAGTACGCCAAAAATTTTGACTAGCGGAGGCTAGAAG
GAGAGAGATGGGTGCGAGAGCGTCAGTATTAAGCGGGGGAGAATTAGATCGCGATGGGAAAAAATTCGGT
TAAGGCCAGGGGGAAAGAAAAAATATAAATTAAAACATATAGTATGGGCAAGCAGGGAGCTAGAACGATT
CGCAGTTAATCCTGGCCTGTTAGAAACATCAGAAGGCTGTAGACAAATACTGGGACAGCTACAACCATCC
CTTCAGACAGGATCAGAAGAACTTAGATCATTATATAATACAGTAGCAACCCTCTATTGTGTGCATCAAA
GGATAGAGATAAAAGACACCAAGGAAGCTTTAGACAAGATAGAGGAAGAGCAAAACAAAAGTAAGACCAC
CGCACAGCAAGCGGCCGCTGATCTTCAGACCTGGAGGAGGAGATATGAGGGACAATTGGAGAAGTGAATT
ATATAAATATAAAGTAGTAAAAATTGAACCATTAGGAGTAGCACCCACCAAGGCAAAGAGAAGAGTGGTG
CAGAGAGAAAAAAGAGCAGTGGGAATAGGAGCTTTGTTCCTTGGGTTCTTGGGAGCAGCAGGAAGCACTA
TGGGCGCAGCGTCAATGACGCTGACGGTACAGGCCAGACAATTATTGTCTGGTATAGTGCAGCAGCAGAA
CAATTTGCTGAGGGCTATTGAGGCGCAACAGCATCTGTTGCAACTCACAGTCTGGGGCATCAAGCAGCTC
CAGGCAAGAATCCTGGCTGTGGAAAGATACCTAAAGGATCAACAGCTCCTGGGGATTTGGGGTTGCTCTG
GAAAACTCATTTGCACCACTGCTGTGCCTTGGAATGCTAGTTGGAGTAATAAATCTCTGGAACAGATTTG
GAATCACACGACCTGGATGGAGTGGGACAGAGAAATTAACAATTACACAAGCTTAATACACTCCTTAATT
GAAGAATCGCAAAACCAGCAAGAAAAGAATGAACAAGAATTATTGGAATTAGATAAATGGGCAAGTTTGT
GGAATTGGTTTAACATAACAAATTGGCTGTGGTATATAAAATTATTCATAATGATAGTAGGAGGCTTGGT
AGGTTTAAGAATAGTTTTTGCTGTACTTTCTATAGTGAATAGAGTTAGGCAGGGATATTCACCATTATCG
TTTCAGACCCACCTCCCAACCCCGAGGGGACCCATGCATTGCATCTCAATTAGTCAGCAACCAGGTGTGG
AAAGTCCCCAGGCTCCCCAGCAGGCAGAAGTATGCAAAGCATGCGTCTCAATTAGTCAGCAACCATAGTC
CCGCCCCTAACTCCGCCCATCCCGCCCCTAACTCCGCCCAGTTCCGCCCATTCTCCGCCCCATGGCTGAC
TAATTTTTTTTATTTATGCAGAGGCCGAGGCCGCCTCGGCCTCTGAGCTATTCCAGAAGTAGTGAGGAGG
CTTTTTTGGAGGCCTAGGCTTTTGCAAAAAGCTTTCTAGAGGTACCACCGGAGCTTACCATGACCGAGTA
CAAGCCCACGGTGCGCCTCGCCACCCGCGACGACGTCCCCAGGGCCGTACGCACCCTCGCCGCCGCGTTC
GCCGACTACCCCGCCACGCGCCACACCGTCGATCCGGACCGCCACATCGAGCGGGTCACCGAGCTGCAAG
AACTCTTCCTCACGCGCGTCGGGCTCGACATCGGCAAGGTGTGGGTCGCGGACGACGGCGCCGCCGTGGC
GGTCTGGACCACGCCGGAGAGCGTCGAAGCGGGGGCGGTGTTCGCCGAGATCGGCCCGCGCATGGCCGAG
TTGAGCGGTTCCCGGCTGGCCGCGCAGCAACAGATGGAAGGCCTCCTGGCGCCGCACCGGCCCAAGGAGC
CCGCGTGGTTCCTGGCCACCGTCGGCGTCTCGCCCGACCACCAGGGCAAGGGTCTGGGCAGCGCCGTCGT
GCTCCCCGGAGTGGAGGCGGCCGAGCGCGCCGGGGTGCCCGCCTTCCTGGAGACCTCCGCGCCCCGCAAC
CTCCCCTTCTACGAGCGGCTCGGCTTCACCGTCACCGCCGACGTCGAGGTGCCCGAAGGACCGCGCACCT
GGTGCATGACCCGCAAGCCCGGTGCCAGTTAACGAATTCTAGATCTTGAGACAAATGGCAGTATTCATCC
ACAATTTTAAAAGAAAAGGGGGGATTGGGGGGTACAGTGCAGGGGAAAGAATAGTAGACATAATAGCAAC
AGACATACAAACTAAAGAATTACAAAAACAAATTACAAAAATTCAAAATTTTCGGGTTTATTACAGGGAC
AGCAGAGATCCACTTTGGCGCCGGCTCGAGGCCTGCAGGTGCAAAGATGGATAAAGTTTTAAACAGAGAG
GAATCTTTGCAGCTAATGGACCTTCTAGGTCTTGAAAGGAGTGGGAATTGGCTCCGGTGCCCGTCAGTGG
GCAGAGCGCACATCGCCCACAGTCCCCGAGAAGTTGGGGGGAGGGGTCGGCAATTGAACCGGTGCCTAGA
GAAGGTGGCGCGGGGTAAACTGGGAAAGTGATGTCGTGTACTGGCTCCGCCTTTTTCCCGAGGGTGGGGG
AGAACCGTATATAAGTGCAGTAGTCGCCGTGAACGTTCTTTTTCGCAACGGGTTTGCCGCCAGAACACAG
GTAAGTGCCGTGTGTGGTTCCCGCGGGCCTGGCCTCTTTACGGGTTATGGCCCTTGCGTGCCTTGAATTA
CTTCCACCTGGCTGCAGTACGTGATTCTTGATCCCGAGCTTCGGGTTGGAAGTGGGTGGGAGAGTTCGAG
GCCTTGCGCTTAAGGAGCCCCTTCGCCTCGTGCTTGAGTTGAGGCCTGGCCTGGGCGCTGGGGCCGCCGC
GTGCGAATCTGGTGGCACCTTCGCGCCTGTCTCGCTGCTTTCGATAAGTCTCTAGCCATTTAAAATTTTT
GATGACCTGCTGCGACGCTTTTTTTCTGGCAAGATAGTCTTGTAAATGCGGGCCAAGATCTGCACACTGG
TATTTCGGTTTTTGGGGCCGCGGGCGGCGACGGGGCCCGTGCGTCCCAGCGCACATGTTCGGCGAGGCGG
GGCCTGCGAGCGCGGCCACCGAGAATCGGACGGGGGTAGTCTCAAGCTGGCCGGCCTGCTCTGGTGCCTG
GCCTCGCGCCGCCGTGTATCGCCCCGCCCTGGGCGGCAAGGCTGGCCCGGTCGGCACCAGTTGCGTGAGC
GGAAAGATGGCCGCTTCCCGGCCCTGCTGCAGGGAGCTCAAAATGGAGGACGCGGCGCTCGGGAGAGCGG
GCGGGTGAGTCACCCACACAAAGGAAAAGGGCCTTTCCGTCCTCAGCCGTCGCTTCATGTGACTCCACGG
AGTACCGGGCGCCGTCCAGGCACCTCGATTAGTTCTCGAGCTTTTGGAGTACGTCGTCTTTAGGTTGGGG
GGAGGGGTTTTATGCGATGGAGTTTCCCCACACTGAGTGGGTGGAGACTGAAGTTAGGCCAGCTTGGCAC
TTGATGTAATTCTCCTTGGAATTTGCCCTTTTTGAGTTTGGATCTTGGTTCATTCTCAAGCCTCAGACAG
TGGTTCAAAGTTTTTTTCTTCCATTTCAGGTGTCGTGAGGCTAGCACCGCCACCATGGCGGAGGCTTCTT
TTGGAAGTTCGAGCCCAGTTGGGTCTTTGTCTTCTGAGGATCATGATTTTGACCCCACTGCTGAGATGTT
GGTCCATGACTATGATGATGAAAGAACTCTTGAAGAAGAGGAAATGATGGATGAGGGTAAAAACTTCAGT
TCAGAAATTGAAGACTTAGAAAAGGAAGGAACCATGCCTCTAGAAGATTTACTGGCATTCTATGGCTATG
AACCTACAATTCCAGCAGTTGCAAATTCCAGTGCAAATAGTTCCCCAAGTGAACTGGCAGATGAACTACC
AGACATGACACTAGACAAAGAGGAAATAGCAAAAGACCTGTTGTCAGGTGATGACGAGGAAACTCAGTCT
TCTGCGGATGATCTGACGCCATCTGTGACTTCCCATGAAACTTCTGATTTCTTCCCTAGGCCTTTACGAT
CAAATACTGCATGTGATGGTGATAAGGAATCAGAGGTTGAAGATGTTGAAACAGACAGTGGTAATTCACC
TGAAGATTTGAGGAAGGAAATAATGATTGGTTTACAATATCAGGCAGAGATTCCCCCTTATCTTGGAGAG
TACGATGGTAATGAGAAAGTATATGAAAACGAAGACCAGTTACTTTGGTGTCCTGATGTGGTTTTGGAGA
GCAAAGTTAAGGAATACCTTGTTGAGACTTCATTAAGGACTGGCAGTGAAAAAATAATGGATAGGATTTC
TGCAGGAACACACACAAGGGACAATGAACAGGCATTATATGAACTTCTCAAGTGTAACCACAATATAAAG
GAAGCAATCGAAAGATACTGCTGCAATGGAAAGGCCTCTCAAGAAGGAATGACTGCATGGACGGAAGAAG
AATGCCGAAGCTTTGAACATGCACTCATGCTTTTTGGAAAAGATTTTCATCTTATACAGAAGAATAAGGT
GAGAACTAGGACAGTTGCTGAGTGTGTAGCATTCTACTATATGTGGAAGAAATCTGAACGTTATGATTAC
TTTGCTCAACAGACAAGATTTGGGAAAAAAAGATATAACCATCACCCTGGAGTTACGGACTATATGGATC
GTTTAGTAGATGAAACAGAAGCTTTGGGTGGGACGGTAAATGCTTCAGCCTTAACTTCTAACCGGCCTGA
GCCTATTCCTGATCAACAGCTAAACATTCTCAACTCCTTCACTGCCAGTGACTTGACAGCTTTGACCAAC
AGTGTAGCAACCGTCTGCGACCCCACAGATGTGAATTGTTTGGATGATAGCTTTCCTCCACTGGGCAACA
CACCCCGTGGACAAGTTAATCATGTGCCTGTTGTAACAGAAGAGTTACTCACCCTGCCCAGCAATGGGGA
AAGTGATTGTTTTAATTTATTTGAGACTGGATTTTATCACTCGGAGCTAAACCCTATGAACATGTGCAGT
GAAGAGTCAGAGAGACCAGCAAAAAGATTGAAAATGGGCATTGCCGTCCCTGAATCCTTTATGAATGAAG
TTTCTGTAAATAACCTGGGTGTGGACTTTGAAAATCACACACATCACATCACCAGTGCCAAAATGGCTGT
TTCTGTGGCTGACTTTGGCAGTCTCTCTGCCAACGAGACCAATGGTTTCATCAGTGCCCATGCTCTGCAT
CAGCACGCGGCCCTACACTCTGAGTAGTAATGAACTAGTCCGTAACTTGAAAGTATTTCGATTTCTTGGC
TTTATATATCTTGTGGAAAGGACGATGGGACACGCTATCGCTCACTGCTACGCGTTAAGTCGACAATCAA
CCTCTGGATTACAAAATTTGTGAAAGATTGACTGGTATTCTTAACTATGTTGCTCCTTTTACGCTATGTG
GATACGCTGCTTTAATGCCTTTGTATCATGCTATTGCTTCCCGTATGGCTTTCATTTTCTCCTCCTTGTA
TAAATCCTGGTTGCTGTCTCTTTATGAGGAGTTGTGGCCCGTTGTCAGGCAACGTGGCGTGGTGTGCACT
GTGTTTGCTGACGCAACCCCCACTGGTTGGGGCATTGCCACCACCTGTCAGCTCCTTTCCGGGACTTTCG
CTTTCCCCCTCCCTATTGCCACGGCGGAACTCATCGCCGCCTGCCTTGCCCGCTGCTGGACAGGGGCTCG
GCTGTTGGGCACTGACAATTCCGTGGTGTTGTCGGGGAAATCATCGTCCTTTCCTTGGCTGCTCGCCTGT
GTTGCCACCTGGATTCTGCGCGGGACGTCCTTCTGCTACGTCCCTTCGGCCCTCAATCCAGCGGACCTTC
CTTCCCGCGGCCTGCTGCCGGCTCTGCGGCCTCTTCCGCGTCTTCGCCTTCGCCCTCAGACGAGTCGGAT
CTCCCTTTGGGCCGCCTCCCCGCGTCGACTTTAAGACCAATGACTTACAAGGCAGCTGTAGATCTTAGCC
ACTTTTTAAAAGAAAAGGGGGGACTGGAAGGGCTAATTCACTCCCAACGAAGACAAGATCTGCTTTTTGC
TTGTACTGGGTCTCTCTGGTTAGACCAGATCTGAGCCTGGGAGCTCTCTGGCTAACTAGGGAACCCACTG
CTTAAGCCTCAATAAAGCTTGCCTTGAGTGCTTCAAGTAGTGTGTGCCCGTCTGTTGTGTGACTCTGGTA
ACTAGAGATCCCTCAGACCCTTTTAGTCAGTGTGGAAAATCTCTAGCAGTACGTATAGTAGTTCATGTCA
TCTTATTATTCAGTATTTATAACTTGCAAAGAAATGAATATCAGAGAGTGAGAGGAACTTGTTTATTGCA
GCTTATAATGGTTACAAATAAAGCAATAGCATCACAAATTTCACAAATAAAGCATTTTTTTCACTGCATT
CTAGTTGTGGTTTGTCCAAACTCATCAATGTATCTTATCATGTCTGGCTCTAGCTATCCCGCCCCTAACT
CCGCCCATCCCGCCCCTAACTCCGCCCAGTTCCGCCCATTCTCCGCCCCATGGCTGACTAATTTTTTTTA
TTTATGCAGAGGCCGAGGCCGCCTCGGCCTCTGAGCTATTCCAGAAGTAGTGAGGAGGCTTTTTTGGAGG
CCTAGGGACGTACCCAATTCGCCCTATAGTGAGTCGTATTACGCGCGCTCACTGGCCGTCGTTTTACAAC
GTCGTGACTGGGAAAACCCTGGCGTTACCCAACTTAATCGCCTTGCAGCACATCCCCCTTTCGCCAGCTG
GCGTAATAGCGAAGAGGCCCGCACCGATCGCCCTTCCCAACAGTTGCGCAGCCTGAATGGCGAATGGG
[124 nt withheld, positions 7349-7472]
C
[91 nt withheld, positions 7474-7564]
A
[49 nt withheld, positions 7566-7614]
CCTTTGACGTTGGAGTCCACGTTCTTT
[37 nt withheld, positions 7642-7678]
ACCCTATCTCGGTCTATTCTTTTGATTTATAAGGGATTTTGCCGATTTCGGCCTATTGGTTAAAAAATGA
GCTGATTTAACAAAAATTTAACGCGAATTTTAACAAAATATTAACGCTTACAATTTAGGTGGCACTTTTC
GGGGAAATGTGCGCGGAACCCCTATTTGTTTATTTTTCTAAATACATTCAAATATGTATCCGCTCATGAG
ACAATAACCCTGATAAATGCTTCAATAATATTGAAAAAGGAAGAGTATGAGTATTCAACATTTCCGTGTC
GCCCTTATTCCCTTTTTTGCGGCATTTTGCCTTCCTGTTTTTGCTCACCCAGAAACGCTGGTGAAAGTAA
AAGATGCTGAAGATCAGTTGGGTGCACGAGTGGGTTACATCGAACTGGATCTCAACAGCGGTAAGATCCT
TGAGAGTTTTCGCCCCGAAGAACGTTTTCCAATGATGAGCACTTTTAAAGTTCTGCTATGTGGCGCGGTA
TTATCCCGTATTGACGCCGGGCAAGAGCAACTCGGTCGCCGCATACACTATTCTCAGAATGACTTGGTTG
AGTACTCACCAGTCACAGAAAAGCATCTTACGGATGGCATGACAGTAAGAGAATTATGCAGTGCTGCCAT
AACCATGAGTGATAACACTGCGGCCAACTTACTTCTGACAACGATCGGAGGACCGAAGGAGCTAACCGCT
TTTTTGCACAACATGGGGGATCATGTAACTCGCCTTGATCGTTGGGAACCGGAGCTGAATGAAGCCATAC
CAAACGACGAGCGTGACACCACGATGCCTGTAGCAATGGCAACAACGTTGCGCAAACTATTAACTGGCGA
ACTACTTACTCTAGCTTCCCGGCAACAATTAATAGACTGGATGGAGGCGGATAAAGTTGCAGGACCACTT
CTGCGCTCGGCCCTTCCGGCTGGCTGGTTTATTGCTGATAAATCTGGAGCCGGTGAGCGTGGGTCTCGCG
GTATCATTGCAGCACTGGGGCCAGATGGTAAGCCCTCCCGTATCGTAGTTATCTACACGACGGGGAGTCA
GGCAACTATGGATGAACGAAATAGACAGATCGCTGAGATAGGTGCCTCACTGATTAAGCATTGGTAACTG
TCAGACCAAGTTTACTCATATATACTTTAGATTGATTTAAAACTTCATTTTTAATTTAAAAGGATCTAGG
TGAAGATCCTTTTTGATAATCTCATGACCAAAATCCCTTAACGTGAGTTTTCGTTCCACTGAGCGTCAGA
CCCCGTAGAAAAGATCAAAGGATCTTCTTGAGATCCTTTTTTTCTGCGCGTAATCTGCTGCTTGCAAACA
AAAAAACCACCGCTACCAGCGGTGGTTTGTTTGCCGGATCAAGAGCTACCAACTCTTTTTCCGAAGGTAA
CTGGCTTCAGCAGAGCGCAGATACCAAATACTGTTCTTCTAGTGTAGCCGTAGTTAGGCCACCACTTCAA
GAACTCTGTAGCACCGCCTACATACCTCGCTCTGCTAATCCTGTTACCAGTGGCTGCTGCCAGTGGCGAT
AAGTCGTGTCTTACCGGGTTGGACTCAAGACGATAGTTACCGGATAAGGCGCAGCGGTCGGGCTGAACGG
GGGGTTCGTGCACACAGCCCAGCTTGGAGCGAACGACCTACACCGAACTGAGATACCTACAGCGTGAGCT
ATGAGAAAGCGCCACGCTTCCCGAAGGGAGAAAGGCGGACAGGTATCCGGTAAGCGGCAGGGTCGGAACA
GGAGAGCGCACGAGGGAGCTTCCAGGGGGAAACGCCTGGTATCTTTATAGTCCTGTCGGGTTTCGCCACC
TCTGACTTGAGCGTCGATTTTTGTGATGCTCGTCAGGGGGGCGGAGCCTATGGAAAAACGCCAGCAACGC
GGCCTTTTTACGGTTCCTGGCCTTTTGCTGGCCTTTTGCTCACATGTTCTTTCCTGCGTTATCCCCTGAT
TCTGTGGATAACCGTATTACCGCCTTTGAGTGAGCTGATACCGCTCGCCGCAGCCGAACGACCGAGCGCA
GCGAGTCAGTGAGCGAGGAAGCGGAAGAGCGCCCAATACGCAAACCGCCTCTCCCCGCGCGTTGGCCGAT
TCATTAATGCAGCTGGCACGACAGGTTTCCCGACTGGAAAGCGGGCAGTGAGCGCAACGCAATTAATGTG
AGTTAGCTCACTCATTAGGCACCCCAGGCTTTACACTTTATGCTTCCGGCTCGTATGTTGTGTGGAATTG
TGAGCGGATAACAATTTCACACAGGAAACAGCTATGACCATGATTACGCCAAGCGCGCAATTAACCCTCA
CTAAAGGGAACAAAAGCTGGAGCTGCAAGC
