>Addgene plasmid #144202 | TFORF1952 | depositor partial sequence | sequence record 284721 | Insert
ACCGCCACCATGGCGGAGGCTTCTTTTGGAAGTTCGAGCCCAGTTGGGTCTTTGTCTTCTGAGGATCATG
ATTTTGACCCCACTGCTGAGATGTTGGTCCATGACTATGATGATGAAAGAACTCTTGAAGAAGAGGAAAT
GATGGATGAGGGTAAAAACTTCAGTTCAGAAATTGAAGACTTAGAAAAGGAAGGAACCATGCCTCTAGAA
GATTTACTGGCATTCTATGGCTATGAACCTACAATTCCAGCAGTTGCAAATTCCAGTGCAAATAGTTCCC
CAAGTGAACTGGCAGATGAACTACCAGACATGACACTAGACAAAGAGGAAATAGCAAAAGACCTGTTGTC
AGGTGATGACGAGGAAACTCAGTCTTCTGCGGATGATCTGACGCCATCTGTGACTTCCCATGAAACTTCT
GATTTCTTCCCTAGGCCTTTACGATCAAATACTGCATGTGATGGTGATAAGGAATCAGAGGTTGAAGATG
TTGAAACAGACAGTGGTAATTCACCTGAAGATTTGAGGAAGGAAATAATGATTGGTTTACAATATCAGGC
AGAGATTCCCCCTTATCTTGGAGAGTACGATGGTAATGAGAAAGTATATGAAAACGAAGACCAGTTACTT
TGGTGTCCTGATGTGGTTTTGGAGAGCAAAGTTAAGGAATACCTTGTTGAGACTTCATTAAGGACTGGCA
GTGAAAAAATAATGGATAGGATTTCTGCAGGAACACACACAAGGGACAATGAACAGGCATTATATGAACT
TCTCAAGTGTAACCACAATATAAAGGAAGCAATCGAAAGATACTGCTGCAATGGAAAGGCCTCTCAAGAA
GGAATGACTGCATGGACGGAAGAAGAATGCCGAAGCTTTGAACATGCACTCATGCTTTTTGGAAAAGATT
TTCATCTTATACAGAAGAATAAGGTGAGAACTAGGACAGTTGCTGAGTGTGTAGCATTCTACTATATGTG
GAAGAAATCTGAACGTTATGATTACTTTGCTCAACAGACAAGATTTGGGAAAAAAAGATATAACCATCAC
CCTGGAGTTACGGACTATATGGATCGTTTAGTAGATGAAACAGAAGCTTTGGGTGGGACGGTAAATGCTT
CAGCCTTAACTTCTAACCGGCCTGAGCCTATTCCTGATCAACAGCTAAACATTCTCAACTCCTTCACTGC
CAGTGACTTGACAGCTTTGACCAACAGTGTAGCAACCGTCTGCGACCCCACAGATGTGAATTGTTTGGAT
GATAGCTTTCCTCCACTGGGCAACACACCCCGTGGACAAGTTAATCATGTGCCTGTTGTAACAGAAGAGT
TACTCACCCTGCCCAGCAATGGGGAAAGTGATTGTTTTAATTTATTTGAGACTGGATTTTATCACTCGGA
GCTAAACCCTATGAACATGTGCAGTGAAGAGTCAGAGAGACCAGCAAAAAGATTGAAAATGGGCATTGCC
GTCCCTGAATCCTTTATGAATGAAGTTTCTGTAAATAACCTGGGTGTGGACTTTGAAAATCACACACATC
ACATCACCAGTGCCAAAATGGCTGTTTCTGTGGCTGACTTTGGCAGTCTCTCTGCCAACGAGACCAATGG
TTTCATCAGTGCCCATGCTCTGCATCAGCACGCGGCCCTACACTCTGAGTAGTAATGAACTAGTCCGTAA
CTTGAAAGTATTTCGATTTCTTGGCTTTATATATCTTGTGGAAAGGACGATGGGACACGCTATCGCTCAC
TGCT
