>Addgene plasmid #144202 | TFORF1952 | depositor partial sequence | sequence record 284722 | Barcode
TGGGACACGCTATCGCTCACTGCT
